>Addgene plasmid #147797 | pSUPERpuro-BglII-HsXRN1-t3_V | depositor full sequence | sequence record 290244 | Full Sequence
CTAAATTGTAAGCGTTAATATTTTGTTAAAATTCGCGTTAAATTTTTGTTAAATCAGCTCATTTTTTAAC
CAATAGGCCGAAATCGGCAAAATCCCTTATAAATCAAAAGAATAGACCGAGATAGGGT
[37 nt withheld, positions 129-165]
AAAGAACGTGGACTCCAACGTCAAAGG
[49 nt withheld, positions 193-241]
T
[91 nt withheld, positions 243-333]
G
[124 nt withheld, positions 335-458]
CCCATTCGCCATTCAGGCTGCGCAACTGTTGGGAAGGGCGATCGGTGCGGGCCTCTTCGCTATTACGCCA
GCTGGCGAAAGGGGGATGTGCTGCAAGGCGATTAAGTTGGGTAACGCCAGGGTTTTCCCAGTCACGACGT
TGTAAAACGACGGCCAGTGAGCGCGCGTAATACGACTCACTATAGGGCGAATTGGAGCTCCACCGCGGTG
GCGGCCGCTCTAGACTAGTGGATCCCCCGGGCTGCAGGAATTCGAACGCTGACGTCATCAACCCGCTCCA
AGGAATCGCGGGCCCAGTGTCACTAGGCGGGAACACCCAGCGCGCGTGCGCCCTGGCAGGAAGATGGCTG
TGAGGGACAGGGGAGTGGCGCCCTGCAATATTTGCATGTCGCTATGTGTTCTGGGAAATCACCATAAACG
TGAAATGTCTTTGGATTTGGGAATCTTATAAGTTCTGTATGAGACCACAGATCCCCGGTGTTGTTTCGCA
TTATTTTCAAGAGAAATAATGCGAAACAACACCTTTTTAAAGCTTATCGATACCGTCGACCTCGAGTGTG
TCAGTTAGGGTGTGGAAAGTCCCCAGGCTCCCCAGCAGGCAGAAGTATGCAAAGCATGCATCTCAATTAG
TCAGCAACCAGGTGTGGAAAGTCCCCAGGCTCCCCAGCAGGCAGAAGTATGCAAAGCATGCATCTCAATT
AGTCAGCAACCATAGTCCCGCCCCTAACTCCGCCCATCCCGCCCCTAACTCCGCCCAGTTCCGCCCATTC
TCCGCCCCATGGCTGACTAATTTTTTTTATTTATGCAGAGGCCGAGGCCGCCTCGGCCTCTGAGCTATTC
CAGAAGTAGTGAGGAGGCTTTTTTGGAGGCCTAGGCTTTTGCAAAAAGCTAGCTTGCATGCCTGCAGGTC
GGCCGCCACGACCGGTGCCGCCACCATCCCCTGACCCACGCCCCTGACCCCTCACAAGGAGACGACCTTC
CATGACCGAGTACAAGCCCACGGTGCGCCTCGCCACCCGCGACGACGTCCCCCGGGCCGTACGCACCCTC
GCCGCCGCGTTCGCCGACTACCCCGCCACGCGCCACACCGTCGACCCGGACCGCCACATCGAGCGGGTCA
CCGAGCTGCAAGAACTCTTCCTCACGCGCGTCGGGCTCGACATCGGCAAGGTGTGGGTCGCGGACGACGG
CGCCGCGGTGGCGGTCTGGACCACGCCGGAGAGCGTCGAAGCGGGGGCGGTGTTCGCCGAGATCGGCCCG
CGCATGGCCGAGTTGAGCGGTTCCCGGCTGGCCGCGCAGCAACAGATGGAAGGCCTCCTGGCGCCGCACC
GGCCCAAGGAGCCCGCGTGGTTCCTGGCCACCGTCGGCGTCTCGCCCGACCACCAGGGCAAGGGTCTGGG
CAGCGCCGTCGTGCTCCCCGGAGTGGAGGCGGCCGAGCGCGCCGGGGTGCCCGCCTTCCTGGAGACCTCC
GCGCCCCGCAACCTCCCCTTCTACGAGCGGCTCGGCTTCACCGTCACCGCCGACGTCGAGGTGCCCGAAG
GACCGCGCACCTGGTGCATGACCCGCAAGCCCGGTGCCTGACGCCCGCCCCACGACCCGCAGCGCCCGAC
CGAAAGGAGCGCACGACCCCATGGCTCCGACCGAAGCCACCCGGGGCGGCCCCGCCGACCCCGCACCCGC
CCCCGAGGCCCACCGACTCTAGAGGATCATAATCAGCCATACCACATTTGTAGAGGTTTTACTTGCTTTA
AAAAACCTCCCACACCTCCCCCTGAACCTGAAACATAAAATGAATGCAATTGTTGTTGTTAACTTGTTTA
TTGCAGCTTATAATGGTTACAAATAAAGCAATAGCATCACAAATTTCACAAATAAAGCATTTTTTTCACT
GCCTCGAGGGGGGGCCCGGTACCCAGCTTTTGTTCCCTTTAGTGAGGGTTAATTGCGCGCTTGGCGTAAT
CATGGTCATAGCTGTTTCCTGTGTGAAATTGTTATCCGCTCACAATTCCACACAACATACGAGCCGGAAG
CATAAAGTGTAAAGCCTGGGGTGCCTAATGAGTGAGCTAACTCACATTAATTGCGTTGCGCTCACTGCCC
GCTTTCCAGTCGGGAAACCTGTCGTGCCAGCTGCATTAATGAATCGGCCAACGCGCGGGGAGAGGCGGTT
TGCGTATTGGGCGCTCTTCCGCTTCCTCGCTCACTGACTCGCTGCGCTCGGTCGTTCGGCTGCGGCGAGC
GGTATCAGCTCACTCAAAGGCGGTAATACGGTTATCCACAGAATCAGGGGATAACGCAGGAAAGAACATG
TGAGCAAAAGGCCAGCAAAAGGCCAGGAACCGTAAAAAGGCCGCGTTGCTGGCGTTTTTCCATAGGCTCC
GCCCCCCTGACGAGCATCACAAAAATCGACGCTCAAGTCAGAGGTGGCGAAACCCGACAGGACTATAAAG
ATACCAGGCGTTTCCCCCTGGAAGCTCCCTCGTGCGCTCTCCTGTTCCGACCCTGCCGCTTACCGGATAC
CTGTCCGCCTTTCTCCCTTCGGGAAGCGTGGCGCTTTCTCATAGCTCACGCTGTAGGTATCTCAGTTCGG
TGTAGGTCGTTCGCTCCAAGCTGGGCTGTGTGCACGAACCCCCCGTTCAGCCCGACCGCTGCGCCTTATC
CGGTAACTATCGTCTTGAGTCCAACCCGGTAAGACACGACTTATCGCCACTGGCAGCAGCCACTGGTAAC
AGGATTAGCAGAGCGAGGTATGTAGGCGGTGCTACAGAGTTCTTGAAGTGGTGGCCTAACTACGGCTACA
CTAGAAGGACAGTATTTGGTATCTGCGCTCTGCTGAAGCCAGTTACCTTCGGAAAAAGAGTTGGTAGCTC
TTGATCCGGCAAACAAACCACCGCTGGTAGCGGTGGTTTTTTTGTTTGCAAGCAGCAGATTACGCGCAGA
AAAAAAGGATCTCAAGAAGATCCTTTGATCTTTTCTACGGGGTCTGACGCTCAGTGGAACGAAAACTCAC
GTTAAGGGATTTTGGTCATGAGATTATCAAAAAGGATCTTCACCTAGATCCTTTTAAATTAAAAATGAAG
TTTTAAATCAATCTAAAGTATATATGAGTAAACTTGGTCTGACAGTTACCAATGCTTAATCAGTGAGGCA
CCTATCTCAGCGATCTGTCTATTTCGTTCATCCATAGTTGCCTGACTCCCCGTCGTGTAGATAACTACGA
TACGGGAGGGCTTACCATCTGGCCCCAGTGCTGCAATGATACCGCGAGACCCACGCTCACCGGCTCCAGA
TTTATCAGCAATAAACCAGCCAGCCGGAAGGGCCGAGCGCAGAAGTGGTCCTGCAACTTTATCCGCCTCC
ATCCAGTCTATTAATTGTTGCCGGGAAGCTAGAGTAAGTAGTTCGCCAGTTAATAGTTTGCGCAACGTTG
TTGCCATTGCTACAGGCATCGTGGTGTCACGCTCGTCGTTTGGTATGGCTTCATTCAGCTCCGGTTCCCA
ACGATCAAGGCGAGTTACATGATCCCCCATGTTGTGCAAAAAAGCGGTTAGCTCCTTCGGTCCTCCGATC
GTTGTCAGAAGTAAGTTGGCCGCAGTGTTATCACTCATGGTTATGGCAGCACTGCATAATTCTCTTACTG
TCATGCCATCCGTAAGATGCTTTTCTGTGACTGGTGAGTACTCAACCAAGTCATTCTGAGAATAGTGTAT
GCGGCGACCGAGTTGCTCTTGCCCGGCGTCAATACGGGATAATACCGCGCCACATAGCAGAACTTTAAAA
GTGCTCATCATTGGAAAACGTTCTTCGGGGCGAAAACTCTCAAGGATCTTACCGCTGTTGAGATCCAGTT
CGATGTAACCCACTCGTGCACCCAACTGATCTTCAGCATCTTTTACTTTCACCAGCGTTTCTGGGTGAGC
AAAAACAGGAAGGCAAAATGCCGCAAAAAAGGGAATAAGGGCGACACGGAAATGTTGAATACTCATACTC
TTCCTTTTTCAATATTATTGAAGCATTTATCAGGGTTATTGTCTCATGAGCGGATACATATTTGAATGTA
TTTAGAAAAATAAACAAATAGGGGTTCCGCGCACATTTCCCCGAAAAGTGCCAC
Features (pLannotate 1.2.2; 21 found; start..end, strand, type, name):
     30..458     -  rep_origin     f1 ori (sequence partly withheld): f1 bacteriophage origin of replication; arrow indicates direction of (+) strand synthesis
    463..618     -  CDS            lacZα (fragment): LacZα fragment of β-galactosidase; lacZ fragment
    626..644     +  promoter       T7 promoter: promoter for bacteriophage T7 RNA polymerase
    653..713     +  misc_feature   MCS (fragment): pBluescript multiple cloning site
    712..926     +  promoter       H1 promoter: human H1 RNA promoter
    988..1014    +  misc_feature   MCS (fragment): pBluescript multiple cloning site
   1014..1343    +  promoter       SV40 promoter: SV40 enhancer and early promoter
   1349..1369    -  misc_feature   MCS (fragment): pUC18/19 multiple cloning site
   1440..2039    +  CDS            PuroR: puromycin N-acetyltransferase; pac from Streptomyces alboniger; confers resistance to puromycin
   2089..2154    +  CDS            dmpM (fragment): DMPM_STRAD - Protein inferred from homology: Swiss-Prot protein existence level 3. From Streptomyces alboniger.
   2163..2246    +  CDS            large T antigen (fragment): large T antigen from SV40 (simian virus 40)
   2269..2350    +  polyA_signal   SV40 poly(A) signal: SV40 polyadenylation signal
   2350..2371    +  misc_feature   MCS (fragment): pBluescript multiple cloning site
   2384..2402    -  promoter       T3 promoter: promoter for bacteriophage T3 RNA polymerase
   2447..2463    -  protein_bind   lac operator: The lac repressor binds to the lac operator to inhibit transcription in E. coli. This inhibition can be relieved by adding lactose or isopropyl-β-D-thiogalactopyranoside (IPTG). lac repressor encoded by lacI
   2471..2501    -  promoter       lac promoter: promoter for the E. coli lac operon
   2516..2537    -  protein_bind   CAP binding site: CAP binding activates transcription in the presence of cAMP. E. coli catabolite activator protein
   2550..2642    -  CDS            lacI (fragment): lac repressor; lacI; The lac repressor binds to the lac operator to inhibit transcription in E. coli. This inhibition can be relieved by adding lactose or isopropyl-β-D-thiogalactopyranoside (IPTG).
   2825..3413    -  rep_origin     ori: high-copy-number ColE1/pMB1/pBR322/pUC origin of replication
   3584..4444    -  CDS            AmpR: β-lactamase; bla; confers resistance to ampicillin, carbenicillin, and related antibiotics
   4445..4549    -  promoter       AmpR promoter: bla
