[The description below was written by a language model from this plasmid's Addgene catalogue record and pLannotate feature annotations shown in this document.]
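Description:
pSUPERpuro-BglII-HsXRN1-t3_V is a 4,572 nt mammalian shRNA expression plasmid designed to knock down human XRN1 (also known as SEP1). The catalogue lists the backbone as unknown, but the name and the annotated features point to a pSUPER-type vector built on a pBluescript-like scaffold. These features include fragments of the pBluescript multiple cloning site, flanking T7 and T3 promoters, lacZα and lac promoter/operator remnants, and an f1 phage origin. In E. coli the plasmid replicates from a high-copy ColE1/pUC origin and is selected with ampicillin through the β-lactamase gene and its native promoter.

The functional payload is driven by the human H1 RNA promoter, an RNA polymerase III promoter commonly used to transcribe short hairpin RNAs with defined ends. The shRNA itself is not annotated in the feature table. It presumably occupies the short unannotated gap between the H1 promoter and the next MCS fragment, and the "t3" in the name suggests it is one of several XRN1 target sequences, though the record does not explain the designation. Downstream lies a separate selection cassette in which the SV40 enhancer/early promoter drives puromycin N-acetyltransferase, terminated by an SV40 polyadenylation signal. This cassette allows transfected mammalian cells to be enriched with puromycin. The small dmpM and large T antigen fragments annotated nearby are most likely carry-over sequence flanking the pac gene and the SV40 poly(A) region rather than functional elements.

The construct is used for RNAi depletion of XRN1 in human cells and comes from a collection associated with work on the mRNA decapping machinery. The depositor sequence may be theoretical rather than fully verified.
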