Addgene plasmid #147797: pSUPERpuro-BglII-HsXRN1-t3_V
Purpose: Mammalian Expression of HsXRN1-t3-shRNA
Depositing lab: Elisa Izaurralde. Depositing organization: Max Planck Institute for Developmental Biology. Publication: The activation of the decapping enzyme DCP2 by DCP1 occurs on the EDC4 scaffold and involves a conserved loop in DCP1. Chang CT, Bercovich N, Loh B, Jonas S, Izaurralde E. Nucleic Acids Res. 2014 Apr;42(8):5217-33. doi: 10.1093/nar/gku129. Epub 2014 Feb 8. PubMed 24510189.
Backbone
  Vector backbone: Unknown
  Vector type: Mammalian Expression
Growth in bacteria
  Bacterial resistance: Ampicillin, 100 μg/mL
  Growth temperature: 37°C
  Growth strain: DH5alpha
  Copy number: High Copy
Gene/Insert
  Gene/Insert name: HsXRN1-t3-shRNA
  Species: H. sapiens (human)
  Entrez Gene: XRN1 (a.k.a. SEP1)
  Cloning method: Unknown
Terms and licenses: Academic/Nonprofit Terms; Industry Terms: Not Available to Industry
Depositor comments: Plasmids from this collection were made available to the research community and donated after the lab closed. Please note that the sequence provided by the depositing laboratory may be theoretical/predicted or based on Sanger sequencing results. There may be discrepancies between sequencing results obtained by Addgene and the depositor sequence. If an Addgene verified sequence is not available, please contact before placing your order to request that our lab fully sequence the plasmid.
How to cite: pSUPERpuro-BglII-HsXRN1-t3_V was a gift from Elisa Izaurralde (Addgene plasmid # 147797 ; http://n2t.net/addgene:147797 ; RRID:Addgene_147797)
